Addgene plasmid #245182: pET-SUMO-SHP2-N-SH2(WT)-Avi
Purpose: Production of N-terminally His-SUMO-tagged and C-terminally Avi-tagged SH2 domain
Depositing lab: Neel Shah. Depositing organization: Columbia University. Publication: The pathogenic T42A mutation in SHP2 rewires the interaction specificity of its N-terminal regulatory domain. van Vlimmeren AE, Voleti R, Chartier CA, Jiang Z, Karandur D, Humphries PA, Lo WL, Shah NH. Proc Natl Acad Sci U S A. 2024 Jul 23;121(30):e2407159121. doi: 10.1073/pnas.2407159121. Epub 2024 Jul 16. PubMed 39012820.
Backbone
  Vector backbone: pET
  Vector type: Bacterial Expression
Growth in bacteria
  Bacterial resistance: Kanamycin, 50 μg/mL
  Growth temperature: 37°C
  Growth strain: DH5alpha
  Copy number: Low Copy
Gene/Insert
  Gene/Insert name: SHP2 N-SH2
  Species: H. sapiens (human)
  Mutation: wild-type
  Tag / fusion protein: His-SUMO (N terminal on insert); Avi (C terminal on insert)
  Cloning method: Gibson Cloning
Terms and licenses: Academic/Nonprofit Terms; Industry Terms: Not Available to Industry
How to cite: pET-SUMO-SHP2-N-SH2(WT)-Avi was a gift from Neel Shah (Addgene plasmid # 245182 ; http://n2t.net/addgene:245182 ; RRID:Addgene_245182)
