[The description below was written by a language model from this plasmid's Addgene catalogue record and pLannotate feature annotations shown in this document.]
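Description:
pET-SUMO-SHP2-N-SH2(WT)-Avi is a pET-family bacterial expression plasmid of about 6 kb, built by Gibson cloning to produce the wild-type N-terminal SH2 domain of human SHP2 (encoded by PTPN11) in E. coli. It is selected with kanamycin through an aph(3')-Ia KanR gene and replicates from a ColE1/pBR322-type origin. The accompanying rop gene and bom region fit the catalogue's low-copy designation. An f1 origin is also present, and short tetracycline-resistance fragments and a predicted E. coli ORF appear to be non-functional remnants of the pBR322-derived backbone.

Expression is driven by a T7 promoter with an adjacent lac operator and the T7 gene 10 ribosome binding site. The plasmid-borne lacI gene supplies repressor, so transcription is held off until induction with IPTG in a host providing T7 RNA polymerase, and it ends at a T7 terminator. The annotated open reading frame begins with a histidine tag (detected as a fragment of a composite tag), followed by a thrombin cleavage site and yeast SMT3-derived SUMO, which is fused directly to the PTPN11 fragment. SUMO typically aids solubility and can be removed with a SUMO-specific protease. The catalogue lists a C-terminal Avi tag, a short substrate peptide for BirA-mediated site-specific biotinylation. The feature table does not annotate it, though an unannotated stretch follows the SH2 coding region. The downstream His-tag and T7 gene 10-derived fragments are probably vector residue, and the record does not show whether they are translated.

The stated purpose is production of His-SUMO-tagged, Avi-tagged SH2 domain. This design suits affinity purification and biotin-based immobilisation or labelling, in line with the associated study of how SHP2 N-SH2 binding specificity compares with the pathogenic T42A variant.
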