Features (pLannotate 1.2.2; 22 found; start..end, strand, type, name):
     22..40      +  promoter       T7 promoter: promoter for bacteriophage T7 RNA polymerase
     41..65      +  protein_bind   lac operator: The lac repressor binds to the lac operator to inhibit transcription in E. coli. This inhibition can be relieved by adding lactose or isopropyl-β-D-thiogalactopyranoside (IPTG). lac repressor encoded by lacI
     80..102     +  RBS            RBS: efficient ribosome binding site from bacteriophage T7 gene 10 (Olins and Rangwala, 1989)
    122..138     +  CDS            capTEV™ (fragment): composite tag for in vivo biotinylation, TEV protease cleavage, and 6xHis tagging
    149..166     +  CDS            thrombin site: thrombin recognition and cleavage site
    173..466     +  CDS            SUMO: cleavable ubiquitin-like protein tag; S. cerevisiae SMT3 (truncated)
    467..784     +  CDS            PTPN11 (fragment): PTN11_HUMAN - Also known as PTP2C, SHPTP2. Experimental evidence at protein level: Swiss-Prot protein existence level 1. Acts downstream of various receptor and cytoplasmic protein tyrosine kinases to participate in the signal transduction from the cell surface to the nucleus (PubMed:10655584, PubMed:18559669, PubMed:18829466, PubMed:26742426, PubMed:28074573). Positively regulates MAPK signal transduction pathway (PubMed:28074573). Dephosphorylates GAB1, ARHGAP35 and EGFR (PubMed:28074573). Dephosphorylates ROCK2 at 'Tyr-722' resulting in stimulation of its RhoA binding activity (PubMed:18559
    861..878     +  CDS            9xHis (fragment): 9xHis affinity tag
    888..937     +  CDS            SET1 (fragment): solubility-enhancement tag derived from T7 phage gene 10B
    945..992     +  terminator     T7 terminator: transcription terminator for bacteriophage T7 RNA polymerase
   1029..1457    +  rep_origin     f1 ori (sequence partly withheld): f1 bacteriophage origin of replication; arrow indicates direction of (+) strand synthesis
   1510..1567    +  promoter       AmpR promoter (fragment): bla
   1576..2391    -  CDS            KanR: aminoglycoside phosphotransferase; aph(3')-Ia; confers resistance to kanamycin in bacteria or G418 (Geneticin®) in eukaryotes
   2513..3101    +  rep_origin     ori: high-copy-number ColE1/pMB1/pBR322/pUC origin of replication
   3287..3426    -  misc_feature   bom: basis of mobility region from pBR322
   3528..3719    -  CDS            rop: Rop protein, which maintains plasmids at low copy number; rop
   3736..4116    +  CDS            YPB1_ECOLX: Protein predicted: Swiss-Prot protein existence level 4. From Escherichia coli.
   4188..4479    -  CDS            TcR (fragment): tetracycline efflux protein; tet; confers resistance to tetracycline
   4494..4515    -  protein_bind   CAP binding site: CAP binding activates transcription in the presence of cAMP. E. coli catabolite activator protein
   4528..5610    -  CDS            lacI: lac repressor; lacI; The lac repressor binds to the lac operator to inhibit transcription in E. coli. This inhibition can be relieved by adding lactose or isopropyl-β-D-thiogalactopyranoside (IPTG).
   5611..5688    -  promoter       lacI promoter: lacI
   5696..5975    -  CDS            TcR (fragment): tetracycline efflux protein; tet; confers resistance to tetracycline
>Addgene plasmid #245182 | pET-SUMO-SHP2-N-SH2(WT)-Avi | addgene full sequence | sequence record 488684 | Addgene NGS Result
TCGATCTCGATCCCGCGAAATTAATACGACTCACTATAGGGGAATTGTGAGCGGATAACAATTCCCCTCT
AGAAATAATTTTGTTTAACTTTAAGAAGGAGATATACATATGGGCAGCAGCCATCATCATCATCATCACG
GCAGCGGCCTGGTGCCGCGCGGCAGCGCTAGCATGTCGGACTCAGAAGTCAATCAAGAAGCTAAGCCAGA
GGTCAAGCCAGAAGTCAAGCCTGAGACTCACATCAATTTAAAGGTGTCCGATGGATCTTCAGAGATCTTC
TTCAAGATCAAAAAGACCACTCCTTTAAGAAGGCTGATGGAAGCGTTCGCTAAAAGACAGGGTAAGGAAA
TGGACTCCTTAAGATTCTTGTACGACGGTATTAGAATTCAAGCTGATCAGACCCCTGAAGATTTGGACAT
GGAGGATAACGATATTATTGAGGCTCACAGAGAACAGATTGGTGGTATGACATCGCGGAGATGGTTTCAC
CCAAATATCACTGGTGTGGAGGCAGAAAACCTACTGTTGACAAGAGGAGTTGATGGCAGTTTTTTGGCAA
GGCCTAGTAAAAGTAACCCTGGAGACTTCACACTTTCCGTTAGAAGAAATGGAGCTGTCACCCACATCAA
GATTCAGAACACTGGTGATTACTATGACCTGTATGGAGGGGAGAAATTTGCCACTTTGGCTGAGTTGGTC
CAGTATTACATGGAACATCACGGGCAATTAAAAGAGAAGAATGGAGATGTCATTGAGCTTAAATATCCTC
TGAACTGTGCAGATGGCCTGAACGATATTTTTGAAGCGCAGAAAATTGAATGGCATGAATAACGTCGACA
AGCTTGCGGCCGCACTCGAGCACCACCACCACCACCACTGAGATCCGGCTGCTAACAAAGCCCGAAAGGA
AGCTGAGTTGGCTGCTGCCACCGCTGAGCAATAACTAGCATAACCCCTTGGGGCCTCTAAACGGGTCTTG
AGGGGTTTTTTGCTGAAAGGAGGAACTATATCCGGATTGGCGAATGGG
[124 nt withheld, positions 1029-1152]
C
[91 nt withheld, positions 1154-1244]
A
[49 nt withheld, positions 1246-1294]
CCTTTGACGTTGGAGTCCACGTTCTTT
[37 nt withheld, positions 1322-1358]
ACCCTATCTCGGTCTATTCTTTTGATTTATAAGGGATTTTGCCGATTTCGGCCTATTGGTTAAAAAATGA
GCTGATTTAACAAAAATTTAACGCGAATTTTAACAAAATATTAACGCTTACAATTTAGGTGGCACTTTTC
GGGGAAATGTGCGCGGAACCCCTATTTGTTTATTTTTCTAAATACATTCAAATATGTATCCGCTCATGAA
TTAATTCTTAGAAAAACTCATCGAGCATCAAATGAAACTGCAATTTATTCATATCAGGATTATCAATACC
ATATTTTTGAAAAAGCCGTTTCTGTAATGAAGGAGAAAACTCACCGAGGCAGTTCCATAGGATGGCAAGA
TCCTGGTATCGGTCTGCGATTCCGACTCGTCCAACATCAATACAACCTATTAATTTCCCCTCGTCAAAAA
TAAGGTTATCAAGTGAGAAATCACCATGAGTGACGACTGAATCCGGTGAGAATGGCAAAAGTTTATGCAT
TTCTTTCCAGACTTGTTCAACAGGCCAGCCATTACGCTCGTCATCAAAATCACTCGCATCAACCAAACCG
TTATTCATTCGTGATTGCGCCTGAGCGAGACGAAATACGCGATCGCTGTTAAAAGGACAATTACAAACAG
GAATCGAATGCAACCGGCGCAGGAACACTGCCAGCGCATCAACAATATTTTCACCTGAATCAGGATATTC
TTCTAATACCTGGAATGCTGTTTTCCCGGGGATCGCAGTGGTGAGTAACCATGCATCATCAGGAGTACGG
ATAAAATGCTTGATGGTCGGAAGAGGCATAAATTCCGTCAGCCAGTTTAGTCTGACCATCTCATCTGTAA
CATCATTGGCAACGCTACCTTTGCCATGTTTCAGAAACAACTCTGGCGCATCGGGCTTCCCATACAATCG
ATAGATTGTCGCACCTGATTGCCCGACATTATCGCGAGCCCATTTATACCCATATAAATCAGCATCCATG
TTGGAATTTAATCGCGGCCTAGAGCAAGACGTTTCCCGTTGAATATGGCTCATAACACCCCTTGTATTAC
TGTTTATGTAAGCAGACAGTTTTATTGTTCATGACCAAAATCCCTTAACGTGAGTTTTCGTTCCACTGAG
CGTCAGACCCCGTAGAAAAGATCAAAGGATCTTCTTGAGATCCTTTTTTTCTGCGCGTAATCTGCTGCTT
GCAAACAAAAAAACCACCGCTACCAGCGGTGGTTTGTTTGCCGGATCAAGAGCTACCAACTCTTTTTCCG
AAGGTAACTGGCTTCAGCAGAGCGCAGATACCAAATACTGTCCTTCTAGTGTAGCCGTAGTTAGGCCACC
ACTTCAAGAACTCTGTAGCACCGCCTACATACCTCGCTCTGCTAATCCTGTTACCAGTGGCTGCTGCCAG
TGGCGATAAGTCGTGTCTTACCGGGTTGGACTCAAGACGATAGTTACCGGATAAGGCGCAGCGGTCGGGC
TGAACGGGGGGTTCGTGCACACAGCCCAGCTTGGAGCGAACGACCTACACCGAACTGAGATACCTACAGC
GTGAGCTATGAGAAAGCGCCACGCTTCCCGAAGGGAGAAAGGCGGACAGGTATCCGGTAAGCGGCAGGGT
CGGAACAGGAGAGCGCACGAGGGAGCTTCCAGGGGGAAACGCCTGGTATCTTTATAGTCCTGTCGGGTTT
CGCCACCTCTGACTTGAGCGTCGATTTTTGTGATGCTCGTCAGGGGGGCGGAGCCTATGGAAAAACGCCA
GCAACGCGGCCTTTTTACGGTTCCTGGCCTTTTGCTGGCCTTTTGCTCACATGTTCTTTCCTGCGTTATC
CCCTGATTCTGTGGATAACCGTATTACCGCCTTTGAGTGAGCTGATACCGCTCGCCGCAGCCGAACGACC
GAGCGCAGCGAGTCAGTGAGCGAGGAAGCGGAAGAGCGCCTGATGCGGTATTTTCTCCTTACGCATCTGT
GCGGTATTTCACACCGCAATGGTGCACTCTCAGTACAATCTGCTCTGATGCCGCATAGTTAAGCCAGTAT
ACACTCCGCTATCGCTACGTGACTGGGTCATGGCTGCGCCCCGACACCCGCCAACACCCGCTGACGCGCC
CTGACGGGCTTGTCTGCTCCCGGCATCCGCTTACAGACAAGCTGTGACCGTCTCCGGGAGCTGCATGTGT
CAGAGGTTTTCACCGTCATCACCGAAACGCGCGAGGCAGCTGCGGTAAAGCTCATCAGCGTGGTCGTGAA
GCGATTCACAGATGTCTGCCTGTTCATCCGCGTCCAGCTCGTTGAGTTTCTCCAGAAGCGTTAATGTCTG
GCTTCTGATAAAGCGGGCCATGTTAAGGGCGGTTTTTTCCTGTTTGGTCACTGATGCCTCCGTGTAAGGG
GGATTTCTGTTCATGGGGGTAATGATACCGATGAAACGAGAGAGGATGCTCACGATACGGGTTACTGATG
ATGAACATGCCCGGTTACTGGAACGTTGTGAGGGTAAACAACTGGCGGTATGGATGCGGCGGGACCAGAG
AAAAATCACTCAGGGTCAATGCCAGCGCTTCGTTAATACAGATGTAGGTGTTCCACAGGGTAGCCAGCAG
CATCCTGCGATGCAGATCCGGAACATAATGGTGCAGGGCGCTGACTTCCGCGTTTCCAGACTTTACGAAA
CACGGAAACCGAAGACCATTCATGTTGTTGCTCAGGTCGCAGACGTTTTGCAGCAGCAGTCGCTTCACGT
TCGCTCGCGTATCGGTGATTCATTCTGCTAACCAGTAAGGCAACCCCGCCAGCCTAGCCGGGTCCTCAAC
GACAGGAGCACGATCATGCGCACCCGTGGGGCCGCCATGCCGGCGATAATGGCCTGCTTCTCGCCGAAAC
GTTTGGTGGCGGGACCAGTGACGAAGGCTTGAGCGAGGGCGTGCAAGATTCCGAATACCGCAAGCGACAG
GCCGATCATCGTCGCGCTCCAGCGAAAGCGGTCCTCGCCGAAAATGACCCAGAGCGCTGCCGGCACCTGT
CCTACGAGTTGCATGATAAAGAAGACAGTCATAAGTGCGGCGACGATAGTCATGCCCCGCGCCCACCGGA
AGGAGCTGACTGGGTTGAAGGCTCTCAAGGGCATCGGTCGAGATCCCGGTGCCTAATGAGTGAGCTAACT
TACATTAATTGCGTTGCGCTCACTGCCCGCTTTCCAGTCGGGAAACCTGTCGTGCCAGCTGCATTAATGA
ATCGGCCAACGCGCGGGGAGAGGCGGTTTGCGTATTGGGCGCCAGGGTGGTTTTTCTTTTCACCAGTGAG
ACGGGCAACAGCTGATTGCCCTTCACCGCCTGGCCCTGAGAGAGTTGCAGCAAGCGGTCCACGCTGGTTT
GCCCCAGCAGGCGAAAATCCTGTTTGATGGTGGTTAACGGCGGGATATAACATGAGCTGTCTTCGGTATC
GTCGTATCCCACTACCGAGATGTCCGCACCAACGCGCAGCCCGGACTCGGTAATGGCGCGCATTGCGCCC
AGCGCCATCTGATCGTTGGCAACCAGCATCGCAGTGGGAACGATGCCCTCATTCAGCATTTGCATGGTTT
GTTGAAAACCGGACATGGCACTCCAGTCGCCTTCCCGTTCCGCTATCGGCTGAATTTGATTGCGAGTGAG
ATATTTATGCCAGCCAGCCAGACGCAGACGCGCCGAGACAGAACTTAATGGGCCCGCTAACAGCGCGATT
TGCTGGTGACCCAATGCGACCAGATGCTCCACGCCCAGTCGCGTACCGTCTTCATGGGAGAAAATAATAC
TGTTGATGGGTGTCTGGTCAGAGACATCAAGAAATAACGCCGGAACATTAGTGCAGGCAGCTTCCACAGC
AATGGCATCCTGGTCATCCAGCGGATAGTTAATGATCAGCCCACTGACGCGTTGCGCGAGAAGATTGTGC
ACCGCCGCTTTACAGGCTTCGACGCCGCTTCGTTCTACCATCGACACCACCACGCTGGCACCCAGTTGAT
CGGCGCGAGATTTAATCGCCGCGACAATTTGCGACGGCGCGTGCAGGGCCAGACTGGAGGTGGCAACGCC
AATCAGCAACGACTGTTTGCCCGCCAGTTGTTGTGCCACGCGGTTGGGAATGTAATTCAGCTCCGCCATC
GCCGCTTCCACTTTTTCCCGCGTTTTCGCAGAAACGTGGCTGGCCTGGTTCACCACGCGGGAAACGGTCT
GATAAGAGACACCGGCATACTCTGCGACATCGTATAACGTTACTGGTTTCACATTCACCACCCTGAATTG
ACTCTCTTCCGGGCGCTATCATGCCATACCGCGAAAGGTTTTGCGCCATTCGATGGTGTCCGGGATCTCG
ACGCTCTCCCTTATGCGACTCCTGCATTAGGAAGCAGCCCAGTAGTAGGTTGAGGCCGTTGAGCACCGCC
GCCGCAAGGAATGGTGCATGCAAGGAGATGGCGCCCAACAGTCCCCCGGCCACGGGGCCTGCCACCATAC
CCACGCCGAAACAAGCGCTCATGAGCCCGAAGTGGCGAGCCCGATCTTCCCCATCGGTGATGTCGGCGAT
ATAGGCGCCAGCAACCGCACCTGTGGCGCCGGTGATGCCGGCCACGATGCGTCCGGCGTAGAGGATCGAG
A
